Addgene plasmid #76828: HKDC1 gRNA (BRDN0001146218)
Purpose: 3rd generation lentiviral gRNA plasmid targeting human HKDC1
Depositing lab: John Doench & David Root. Depositing organization: Broad Institute. Publication: Optimized sgRNA design to maximize activity and minimize off-target effects of CRISPR-Cas9. Doench JG, Fusi N, Sullender M, Hegde M, Vaimberg EW, Donovan KF, Smith I, Tothova Z, Wilen C, Orchard R, Virgin HW, Listgarten J, Root DE. Nat Biotechnol. 2016 Jan 18. doi: 10.1038/nbt.3437. PubMed 26780180.
Backbone
  Vector backbone: lentiGuide-Puro
  Backbone manufacturer: Zhang Lab (Addgene plasmid # 52963)
  Vector type: Mammalian Expression, Lentiviral, CRISPR
  Selectable markers: Puromycin
Growth in bacteria
  Bacterial resistance: Ampicillin, 100 μg/mL
  Growth temperature: 37°C
  Growth strain: DH5alpha
  Copy number: High Copy
Gene/Insert
  Gene/Insert name: HKDC1 (alt names: HKDC1; NM_025130.3)
  gRNA/shRNA sequence: CTAAGGGCAAGATCGAAACA
  Species: H. sapiens (human)
  Entrez Gene: HKDC1 (a.k.a. FLJ22761, FLJ37767, MGC125688)
  Promoter: hU6
  Cloning method: Unknown
  Sequencing primers: 5′ U6-F; 3′ pS2-R
Terms and licenses: Academic/Nonprofit Terms; Industry Terms: Not Available to Industry
Depositor comments: The gRNA was designed to target the following Genbank reference sequence(s): NM_025130.3. Note that this plasmid does NOT contain Cas9. It should be used in conjunction with lentiCas9-Blast (Addgene #52962) or otherwise with cell lines already expressing Cas9. Browse the full kinome gRNA library at http://www.addgene.org/pooled-library/broadgpp-human-kinome/ or visit http://www.broadinstitute.org/rnai/public/ for detailed protocols and information.
How to cite: HKDC1 gRNA (BRDN0001146218) was a gift from John Doench & David Root (Addgene plasmid # 76828 ; http://n2t.net/addgene:76828 ; RRID:Addgene_76828)
