[The description below was written by a language model from this plasmid's Addgene catalogue record and pLannotate feature annotations shown in this document.]
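Description:
HKDC1 gRNA (BRDN0001146218) is a third-generation lentiviral CRISPR guide plasmid built on the lentiGuide-Puro backbone and designed to express a single guide RNA against human HKDC1 (reference transcript NM_025130.3). It is maintained in E. coli as a high-copy plasmid through a ColE1/pUC-type origin with ampicillin resistance (AmpR/bla). The backbone also carries an f1 origin, an SV40 origin and poly(A) signal, and leftover lac, T3 and T7 cloning-vector elements.

The transfer cassette is arranged for Tat-independent packaging. An RSV promoter drives a truncated HIV-1 5' LTR, followed by the Ψ packaging signal with a partial gag sequence, the Rev response element for Rev-dependent export of the genomic RNA, and a central polypurine tract. The genome ends in a ΔU3 self-inactivating 3' LTR, which disables LTR promoter activity after integration. Within this frame, a human U6 RNA polymerase III promoter transcribes the HKDC1-specific spacer fused to the Streptococcus pyogenes Cas9 gRNA scaffold. Downstream, the EF-1α core promoter with its intron A drives puromycin N-acetyltransferase for selection of transduced mammalian cells, and a WPRE enhances expression of that transcript.

The plasmid does not encode Cas9, so it is meant to be used with a separate Cas9 lentivector or in cells that already express Cas9. Typical use is to disrupt HKDC1 in such cells. It is an individual clone associated with a human kinome gRNA collection, whose guides were chosen with optimized design rules for high on-target activity and low off-target effects.
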