Features (pLannotate 1.2.2; 29 found; start..end, strand, type, name):
     14..80      +  CDS            small t antigen (fragment): SV40 (simian virus 40) small t antigen
    106..317     +  promoter       EF-1α core promoter: core promoter for human elongation factor EF-1α
    318..1256    +  intron         EF-1α intron A: intron upstream of the start codon of human EF-1α
   1278..1877    +  CDS            PuroR (fragment): puromycin N-acetyltransferase; pac from Streptomyces; confers resistance to puromycin
   1893..2481    +  misc_feature   WPRE: woodchuck hepatitis virus posttranscriptional regulatory element
   2532..2551    +  misc_feature   cPPT/CTS (fragment): central polypurine tract and central termination sequence of HIV-1
   2553..2786    +  LTR            3' LTR (ΔU3): self-inactivating 3' long terminal repeat (LTR) from HIV-1
   2864..2985    +  polyA_signal   SV40 poly(A) signal: SV40 polyadenylation signal
   3025..3160    +  rep_origin     SV40 ori: SV40 origin of replication
   3181..3199    -  promoter       T7 promoter: promoter for bacteriophage T7 RNA polymerase
   3207..3362    +  CDS            lacZα (fragment): LacZα fragment of β-galactosidase; lacZ fragment
   3367..3795    +  rep_origin     f1 ori (sequence partly withheld): f1 bacteriophage origin of replication; arrow indicates direction of (+) strand synthesis
   3848..3952    +  promoter       AmpR promoter: bla
   3953..4813    +  CDS            AmpR: β-lactamase; bla; confers resistance to ampicillin, carbenicillin, and related antibiotics
   4984..5572    +  rep_origin     ori: high-copy-number ColE1/pMB1/pBR322/pUC origin of replication
   5755..5847    +  CDS            lacI (fragment): lac repressor; lacI; The lac repressor binds to the lac operator to inhibit transcription in E. coli. This inhibition can be relieved by adding lactose or isopropyl-β-D-thiogalactopyranoside (IPTG).
   5860..5881    +  protein_bind   CAP binding site: CAP binding activates transcription in the presence of cAMP. E. coli catabolite activator protein
   5896..5926    +  promoter       lac promoter: promoter for the E. coli lac operon
   5934..5950    +  protein_bind   lac operator: The lac repressor binds to the lac operator to inhibit transcription in E. coli. This inhibition can be relieved by adding lactose or isopropyl-β-D-thiogalactopyranoside (IPTG). lac repressor encoded by lacI
   5995..6013    +  promoter       T3 promoter: promoter for bacteriophage T3 RNA polymerase
   6041..6267    +  promoter       RSV promoter: Rous sarcoma virus enhancer/promoter
   6268..6448    +  LTR            5' LTR (truncated): truncated 5' long terminal repeat (LTR) from HIV-1
   6495..6620    +  misc_feature   HIV-1 Ψ: packaging signal of human immunodeficiency virus type 1
   6604..6967    +  CDS            HIV-1 gag (fragment): gag protein from human immunodeficiency virus 1; gag
   7113..7346    +  misc_feature   RRE: The Rev response element (RRE) of HIV-1 allows for Rev-dependent mRNA export from the nucleus to the cytoplasm.
   7723..7749    +  CDS            Rev (fragment): human immunodeficiency virus 1 (HIV-1) Rev protein; rev; enhances nuclear export of unspliced and incompletely spliced viral mRNAs
   7753..7993    +  promoter       U6 promoter: RNA polymerase III promoter for human U6 snRNA
   8023..8098    +  misc_RNA       gRNA scaffold: guide RNA scaffold for the Streptococcus pyogenes CRISPR/Cas9 system
   8154..8271    +  misc_feature   cPPT/CTS: central polypurine tract and central termination sequence of HIV-1
>Addgene plasmid #76828 | HKDC1 gRNA (BRDN0001146218) | addgene full sequence | sequence record 186586 | Addgene Assembled Sequence
CCCGGGTGCAAAGATGGATAAAGTTTTAAACAGAGAGGAATCTTTGCAGCTAATGGACCTTCTAGGTCTT
GAAAGGAGTGGGAATTGGCTCCGGTGCCCGTCAGTGGGCAGAGCGCACATCGCCCACAGTCCCCGAGAAG
TTGGGGGGAGGGGTCGGCAATTGATCCGGTGCCTAGAGAAGGTGGCGCGGGGTAAACTGGGAAAGTGATG
TCGTGTACTGGCTCCGCCTTTTTCCCGAGGGTGGGGGAGAACCGTATATAAGTGCAGTAGTCGCCGTGAA
CGTTCTTTTTCGCAACGGGTTTGCCGCCAGAACACAGGTAAGTGCCGTGTGTGGTTCCCGCGGGCCTGGC
CTCTTTACGGGTTATGGCCCTTGCGTGCCTTGAATTACTTCCACCTGGCTGCAGTACGTGATTCTTGATC
CCGAGCTTCGGGTTGGAAGTGGGTGGGAGAGTTCGAGGCCTTGCGCTTAAGGAGCCCCTTCGCCTCGTGC
TTGAGTTGAGGCCTGGCCTGGGCGCTGGGGCCGCCGCGTGCGAATCTGGTGGCACCTTCGCGCCTGTCTC
GCTGCTTTCGATAAGTCTCTAGCCATTTAAAATTTTTGATGACCTGCTGCGACGCTTTTTTTCTGGCAAG
ATAGTCTTGTAAATGCGGGCCAAGATCTGCACACTGGTATTTCGGTTTTTGGGGCCGCGGGCGGCGACGG
GGCCCGTGCGTCCCAGCGCACATGTTCGGCGAGGCGGGGCCTGCGAGCGCGGCCACCGAGAATCGGACGG
GGGTAGTCTCAAGCTGGCCGGCCTGCTCTGGTGCCTGGCCTCGCGCCGCCGTGTATCGCCCCGCCCTGGG
CGGCAAGGCTGGCCCGGTCGGCACCAGTTGCGTGAGCGGAAAGATGGCCGCTTCCCGGCCCTGCTGCAGG
GAGCTCAAAATGGAGGACGCGGCGCTCGGGAGAGCGGGCGGGTGAGTCACCCACACAAAGGAAAAGGGCC
TTTCCGTCCTCAGCCGTCGCTTCATGTGACTCCACGGAGTACCGGGCGCCGTCCAGGCACCTCGATTAGT
TCTCGAGCTTTTGGAGTACGTCGTCTTTAGGTTGGGGGGAGGGGTTTTATGCGATGGAGTTTCCCCACAC
TGAGTGGGTGGAGACTGAAGTTAGGCCAGCTTGGCACTTGATGTAATTCTCCTTGGAATTTGCCCTTTTT
GAGTTTGGATCTTGGTTCATTCTCAAGCCTCAGACAGTGGTTCAAAGTTTTTTTCTTCCATTTCAGGTGT
CGTGACGTACGGCCACCATGACCGAGTACAAGCCCACGGTGCGCCTCGCCACCCGCGACGACGTCCCCAG
GGCCGTACGCACCCTCGCCGCCGCGTTCGCCGACTACCCCGCCACGCGCCACACCGTCGATCCGGACCGC
CACATCGAGCGGGTCACCGAGCTGCAAGAACTCTTCCTCACGCGCGTCGGGCTCGACATCGGCAAGGTGT
GGGTCGCGGACGACGGCGCCGCCGTGGCGGTCTGGACCACGCCGGAGAGCGTCGAAGCGGGGGCGGTGTT
CGCCGAGATCGGCCCGCGCATGGCCGAGTTGAGCGGTTCCCGGCTGGCCGCGCAGCAACAGATGGAAGGC
CTCCTGGCGCCGCACCGGCCCAAGGAGCCCGCGTGGTTCCTGGCCACCGTCGGAGTCTCGCCCGACCACC
AGGGCAAGGGTCTGGGCAGCGCCGTCGTGCTCCCCGGAGTGGAGGCGGCCGAGCGCGCCGGGGTGCCCGC
CTTCCTGGAGACCTCCGCGCCCCGCAACCTCCCCTTCTACGAGCGGCTCGGCTTCACCGTCACCGCCGAC
GTCGAGGTGCCCGAAGGACCGCGCACCTGGTGCATGACCCGCAAGCCCGGTGCCTGAACGCGTTAAGTCG
ACAATCAACCTCTGGATTACAAAATTTGTGAAAGATTGACTGGTATTCTTAACTATGTTGCTCCTTTTAC
GCTATGTGGATACGCTGCTTTAATGCCTTTGTATCATGCTATTGCTTCCCGTATGGCTTTCATTTTCTCC
TCCTTGTATAAATCCTGGTTGCTGTCTCTTTATGAGGAGTTGTGGCCCGTTGTCAGGCAACGTGGCGTGG
TGTGCACTGTGTTTGCTGACGCAACCCCCACTGGTTGGGGCATTGCCACCACCTGTCAGCTCCTTTCCGG
GACTTTCGCTTTCCCCCTCCCTATTGCCACGGCGGAACTCATCGCCGCCTGCCTTGCCCGCTGCTGGACA
GGGGCTCGGCTGTTGGGCACTGACAATTCCGTGGTGTTGTCGGGGAAATCATCGTCCTTTCCTTGGCTGC
TCGCCTGTGTTGCCACCTGGATTCTGCGCGGGACGTCCTTCTGCTACGTCCCTTCGGCCCTCAATCCAGC
GGACCTTCCTTCCCGCGGCCTGCTGCCGGCTCTGCGGCCTCTTCCGCGTCTTCGCCTTCGCCCTCAGACG
AGTCGGATCTCCCTTTGGGCCGCCTCCCCGCGTCGACTTTAAGACCAATGACTTACAAGGCAGCTGTAGA
TCTTAGCCACTTTTTAAAAGAAAAGGGGGGACTGGAAGGGCTAATTCACTCCCAACGAAGACAAGATCTG
CTTTTTGCTTGTACTGGGTCTCTCTGGTTAGACCAGATCTGAGCCTGGGAGCTCTCTGGCTAACTAGGGA
ACCCACTGCTTAAGCCTCAATAAAGCTTGCCTTGAGTGCTTCAAGTAGTGTGTGCCCGTCTGTTGTGTGA
CTCTGGTAACTAGAGATCCCTCAGACCCTTTTAGTCAGTGTGGAAAATCTCTAGCAGTACGTATAGTAGT
TCATGTCATCTTATTATTCAGTATTTATAACTTGCAAAGAAATGAATATCAGAGAGTGAGAGGAACTTGT
TTATTGCAGCTTATAATGGTTACAAATAAAGCAATAGCATCACAAATTTCACAAATAAAGCATTTTTTTC
ACTGCATTCTAGTTGTGGTTTGTCCAAACTCATCAATGTATCTTATCATGTCTGGCTCTAGCTATCCCGC
CCCTAACTCCGCCCATCCCGCCCCTAACTCCGCCCAGTTCCGCCCATTCTCCGCCCCATGGCTGACTAAT
TTTTTTTATTTATGCAGAGGCCGAGGCCGCCTCGGCCTCTGAGCTATTCCAGAAGTAGTGAGGAGGCTTT
TTTGGAGGCCTAGGGACGTACCCAATTCGCCCTATAGTGAGTCGTATTACGCGCGCTCACTGGCCGTCGT
TTTACAACGTCGTGACTGGGAAAACCCTGGCGTTACCCAACTTAATCGCCTTGCAGCACATCCCCCTTTC
GCCAGCTGGCGTAATAGCGAAGAGGCCCGCACCGATCGCCCTTCCCAACAGTTGCGCAGCCTGAATGGCG
AATGGG
[124 nt withheld, positions 3367-3490]
C
[91 nt withheld, positions 3492-3582]
A
[49 nt withheld, positions 3584-3632]
CCTTTGACGTTGGAGTCCACGTTCTTT
[37 nt withheld, positions 3660-3696]
ACCCTATCTCGGTCTATTCTTTTGATTTATAAGGGATTTTGCCGATTTCGGCCTATTGGTTAAAAAATGA
GCTGATTTAACAAAAATTTAACGCGAATTTTAACAAAATATTAACGCTTACAATTTAGGTGGCACTTTTC
GGGGAAATGTGCGCGGAACCCCTATTTGTTTATTTTTCTAAATACATTCAAATATGTATCCGCTCATGAG
ACAATAACCCTGATAAATGCTTCAATAATATTGAAAAAGGAAGAGTATGAGTATTCAACATTTCCGTGTC
GCCCTTATTCCCTTTTTTGCGGCATTTTGCCTTCCTGTTTTTGCTCACCCAGAAACGCTGGTGAAAGTAA
AAGATGCTGAAGATCAGTTGGGTGCACGAGTGGGTTACATCGAACTGGATCTCAACAGCGGTAAGATCCT
TGAGAGTTTTCGCCCCGAAGAACGTTTTCCAATGATGAGCACTTTTAAAGTTCTGCTATGTGGCGCGGTA
TTATCCCGTATTGACGCCGGGCAAGAGCAACTCGGTCGCCGCATACACTATTCTCAGAATGACTTGGTTG
AGTACTCACCAGTCACAGAAAAGCATCTTACGGATGGCATGACAGTAAGAGAATTATGCAGTGCTGCCAT
AACCATGAGTGATAACACTGCGGCCAACTTACTTCTGACAACGATCGGAGGACCGAAGGAGCTAACCGCT
TTTTTGCACAACATGGGGGATCATGTAACTCGCCTTGATCGTTGGGAACCGGAGCTGAATGAAGCCATAC
CAAACGACGAGCGTGACACCACGATGCCTGTAGCAATGGCAACAACGTTGCGCAAACTATTAACTGGCGA
ACTACTTACTCTAGCTTCCCGGCAACAATTAATAGACTGGATGGAGGCGGATAAAGTTGCAGGACCACTT
CTGCGCTCGGCCCTTCCGGCTGGCTGGTTTATTGCTGATAAATCTGGAGCCGGTGAGCGTGGGTCTCGCG
GTATCATTGCAGCACTGGGGCCAGATGGTAAGCCCTCCCGTATCGTAGTTATCTACACGACGGGGAGTCA
GGCAACTATGGATGAACGAAATAGACAGATCGCTGAGATAGGTGCCTCACTGATTAAGCATTGGTAACTG
TCAGACCAAGTTTACTCATATATACTTTAGATTGATTTAAAACTTCATTTTTAATTTAAAAGGATCTAGG
TGAAGATCCTTTTTGATAATCTCATGACCAAAATCCCTTAACGTGAGTTTTCGTTCCACTGAGCGTCAGA
CCCCGTAGAAAAGATCAAAGGATCTTCTTGAGATCCTTTTTTTCTGCGCGTAATCTGCTGCTTGCAAACA
AAAAAACCACCGCTACCAGCGGTGGTTTGTTTGCCGGATCAAGAGCTACCAACTCTTTTTCCGAAGGTAA
CTGGCTTCAGCAGAGCGCAGATACCAAATACTGTTCTTCTAGTGTAGCCGTAGTTAGGCCACCACTTCAA
GAACTCTGTAGCACCGCCTACATACCTCGCTCTGCTAATCCTGTTACCAGTGGCTGCTGCCAGTGGCGAT
AAGTCGTGTCTTACCGGGTTGGACTCAAGACGATAGTTACCGGATAAGGCGCAGCGGTCGGGCTGAACGG
GGGGTTCGTGCACACAGCCCAGCTTGGAGCGAACGACCTACACCGAACTGAGATACCTACAGCGTGAGCT
ATGAGAAAGCGCCACGCTTCCCGAAGGGAGAAAGGCGGACAGGTATCCGGTAAGCGGCAGGGTCGGAACA
GGAGAGCGCACGAGGGAGCTTCCAGGGGGAAACGCCTGGTATCTTTATAGTCCTGTCGGGTTTCGCCACC
TCTGACTTGAGCGTCGATTTTTGTGATGCTCGTCAGGGGGGCGGAGCCTATGGAAAAACGCCAGCAACGC
GGCCTTTTTACGGTTCCTGGCCTTTTGCTGGCCTTTTGCTCACATGTTCTTTCCTGCGTTATCCCCTGAT
TCTGTGGATAACCGTATTACCGCCTTTGAGTGAGCTGATACCGCTCGCCGCAGCCGAACGACCGAGCGCA
GCGAGTCAGTGAGCGAGGAAGCGGAAGAGCGCCCAATACGCAAACCGCCTCTCCCCGCGCGTTGGCCGAT
TCATTAATGCAGCTGGCACGACAGGTTTCCCGACTGGAAAGCGGGCAGTGAGCGCAACGCAATTAATGTG
AGTTAGCTCACTCATTAGGCACCCCAGGCTTTACACTTTATGCTTCCGGCTCGTATGTTGTGTGGAATTG
TGAGCGGATAACAATTTCACACAGGAAACAGCTATGACCATGATTACGCCAAGCGCGCAATTAACCCTCA
CTAAAGGGAACAAAAGCTGGAGCTGCAAGCTTAATGTAGTCTTATGCAATACTCTTGTAGTCTTGCAACA
TGGTAACGATGAGTTAGCAACATGCCTTACAAGGAGAGAAAAAGCACCGTGCATGCCGATTGGTGGAAGT
AAGGTGGTACGATCGTGCCTTATTAGGAAGGCAACAGACGGGTCTGACATGGATTGGACGAACCACTGAA
TTGCCGCATTGCAGAGATATTGTATTTAAGTGCCTAGCTCGATACATAAACGGGTCTCTCTGGTTAGACC
AGATCTGAGCCTGGGAGCTCTCTGGCTAACTAGGGAACCCACTGCTTAAGCCTCAATAAAGCTTGCCTTG
AGTGCTTCAAGTAGTGTGTGCCCGTCTGTTGTGTGACTCTGGTAACTAGAGATCCCTCAGACCCTTTTAG
TCAGTGTGGAAAATCTCTAGCAGTGGCGCCCGAACAGGGACTTGAAAGCGAAAGGGAAACCAGAGGAGCT
CTCTCGACGCAGGACTCGGCTTGCTGAAGCGCGCACGGCAAGAGGCGAGGGGCGGCGACTGGTGAGTACG
CCAAAAATTTTGACTAGCGGAGGCTAGAAGGAGAGAGATGGGTGCGAGAGCGTCAGTATTAAGCGGGGGA
GAATTAGATCGCGATGGGAAAAAATTCGGTTAAGGCCAGGGGGAAAGAAAAAATATAAATTAAAACATAT
AGTATGGGCAAGCAGGGAGCTAGAACGATTCGCAGTTAATCCTGGCCTGTTAGAAACATCAGAAGGCTGT
AGACAAATACTGGGACAGCTACAACCATCCCTTCAGACAGGATCAGAAGAACTTAGATCATTATATAATA
CAGTAGCAACCCTCTATTGTGTGCATCAAAGGATAGAGATAAAAGACACCAAGGAAGCTTTAGACAAGAT
AGAGGAAGAGCAAAACAAAAGTAAGACCACCGCACAGCAAGCGGCCGCTGATCTTCAGACCTGGAGGAGG
AGATATGAGGGACAATTGGAGAAGTGAATTATATAAATATAAAGTAGTAAAAATTGAACCATTAGGAGTA
GCACCCACCAAGGCAAAGAGAAGAGTGGTGCAGAGAGAAAAAAGAGCAGTGGGAATAGGAGCTTTGTTCC
TTGGGTTCTTGGGAGCAGCAGGAAGCACTATGGGCGCAGCGTCAATGACGCTGACGGTACAGGCCAGACA
ATTATTGTCTGGTATAGTGCAGCAGCAGAACAATTTGCTGAGGGCTATTGAGGCGCAACAGCATCTGTTG
CAACTCACAGTCTGGGGCATCAAGCAGCTCCAGGCAAGAATCCTGGCTGTGGAAAGATACCTAAAGGATC
AACAGCTCCTGGGGATTTGGGGTTGCTCTGGAAAACTCATTTGCACCACTGCTGTGCCTTGGAATGCTAG
TTGGAGTAATAAATCTCTGGAACAGATTTGGAATCACACGACCTGGATGGAGTGGGACAGAGAAATTAAC
AATTACACAAGCTTAATACACTCCTTAATTGAAGAATCGCAAAACCAGCAAGAAAAGAATGAACAAGAAT
TATTGGAATTAGATAAATGGGCAAGTTTGTGGAATTGGTTTAACATAACAAATTGGCTGTGGTATATAAA
ATTATTCATAATGATAGTAGGAGGCTTGGTAGGTTTAAGAATAGTTTTTGCTGTACTTTCTATAGTGAAT
AGAGTTAGGCAGGGATATTCACCATTATCGTTTCAGACCCACCTCCCAACCCCGAGGGGACCCAGAGAGG
GCCTATTTCCCATGATTCCTTCATATTTGCATATACGATACAAGGCTGTTAGAGAGATAATTAGAATTAA
TTTGACTGTAAACACAAAGATATTAGTACAAAATACGTGACGTAGAAAGTAATAATTTCTTGGGTAGTTT
GCAGTTTTAAAATTATGTTTTAAAATGGACTATCATATGCTTACCGTAACTTGAAAGTATTTCGATTTCT
TGGCTTTATATATCTTGTGGAAAGGACGAAACACCGCTAAGGGCAAGATCGAAACAGTTTTAGAGCTAGA
AATAGCAAGTTAAAATAAGGCTAGTCCGTTATCAACTTGAAAAAGTGGCACCGAGTCGGTGCTTTTTTAA
GCTTGGCGTAACTAGATCTTGAGACAAATGGCAGTATTCATCCACAATTTTAAAAGAAAAGGGGGGATTG
GGGGGTACAGTGCAGGGGAAAGAATAGTAGACATAATAGCAACAGACATACAAACTAAAGAATTACAAAA
ACAAATTACAAAAATTCAAAATTTTCGGGTTTATTACAGGGACAGCAGAGATCCACTTTGGCGCCGGCTC
GAGGGGG
