>Addgene plasmid #76828 | HKDC1 gRNA (BRDN0001146218) | depositor partial sequence | sequence record 144288 | Target Sequence
CTAAGGGCAAGATCGAAACA
