>Addgene plasmid #76828 | HKDC1 gRNA (BRDN0001146218) | addgene partial sequence | sequence record 186585 | hU6-F
CGTAGAAAGTAATAATTTCTTGGGTAGTTTGCAGTTTTAAAATTATGTTTTAAAATGGACTATCATATGC
TTACCGTAACTTGAAAGTATTTCGATTTCTTGGCTTTATATATCTTGTGGAAAGGACGAAACACCGCTAA
GGGCAAGATCGAAACAGTTTTAGAGCTAGAAATAGCAAGTTAAAATAAGGCTAGTCCGTTATCAACTTGA
AAAAGTGGCACCGAGTCGGTGCTTTTTTAAGCTTGGCGTAACTAGATCTTGAGACAAATGGCAGTATTCA
TCCACAATTTTAAAAGAAAAGGGGGGATTGGGGGGTACAGTGCAGGGGAAAGAATAGTAGACATAATAGC
AACAGACATACAAACTAAAGAATTACAAAAACAAATTACAAAAATTCAAAATTTTCGGGTTTATTACAGG
GACAGCAGAGATCCACTTTGGCGCCGGCTCGAGGGGGCCCGGGTGCAAAGATGGATAAAGTTTTAAACAG
AGAGGAATCTTTGCAGCTAATGGACCTTCTAGGTCTTGAAAGGAGTGGGAATTGGCTCCGGTGCCCGTCA
GTGGGCAGAG
